Addgene plasmid #103370: LSB-hsa-miR-223-5p
Purpose: Used to sense miRNA activity using fluorescence based tools. hsa-miR-223-5p target in 3' UTR of of mKate. miRNA activity can be measured by the repression of mKate2 relative to EBFP2 fluorescent proteins . Plasmid is inherently unstable; please see Depositor Comments
Depositing lab: Ron Weiss. Depositing organization: Massachusetts Institute of Technology. Publication: A mixed antagonistic/synergistic miRNA repression model enables accurate predictions of multi-input miRNA sensor activity. Gam JJ, Babb J, Weiss R. Nat Commun. 2018 Jun 22;9(1):2430. doi: 10.1038/s41467-018-04575-0. PubMed 29934631.
Backbone
  Vector backbone: Low Sensor Backbone (LSB)
  Vector type: Mammalian Expression, Synthetic Biology
Growth in bacteria
  Bacterial resistance: Ampicillin and Kanamycin, 100 & 50 μg/mL
  Growth temperature: 30°C
  Growth strain: NEB Stable
  Copy number: High Copy
Gene/Insert
  Gene/Insert name: hsa-miR-223-5p target
  Species: H. sapiens (human)
  Entrez Gene: MIR223 (a.k.a. MIRN223, miRNA223, mir-223)
  Promoter: EF-1a
  Cloning method: Gibson Cloning
Terms and licenses: Academic/Nonprofit Terms; Industry Terms: Not Available to Industry
Depositor comments: Please note that this plasmid is inherently unstable due to a repeating poly A element. We recommend performing a diagnostic digest on multiple colonies upon receipt. The depositors would like to note the presence of several discrepancies between the depositor sequence and physical plasmid sequence. In particular, the sequences upstream and downstream of the puromycin coding region have 10 bp insertions which do not affect the ability to perform puromycin selection. The sequences for those regions within the physical plasmids are as follows: Upstream of Puro: GAATTCGACCGCCTGTCTCAAGGTGCCACC; Downstream of Puro: GCTTTGAGACTACGCGTGAATTCACTCCTC.
How to cite: LSB-hsa-miR-223-5p was a gift from Ron Weiss (Addgene plasmid # 103370)
