[The description below was written by a language model from this plasmid's Addgene catalogue record and pLannotate feature annotations shown in this document.]
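Description:
LSB-hsa-miR-223-5p is an 11 kb mammalian expression plasmid built on the Low Sensor Backbone (LSB) and designed as a two-colour fluorescent sensor of microRNA activity. It is propagated in E. coli from a high-copy ColE1/pUC-type origin and carries both AmpR (β-lactamase) and KanR (aminoglycoside phosphotransferase), with dual ampicillin and kanamycin selection recorded. A remnant of the lac promoter/operator region is also annotated in the bacterial backbone.

The payload consists of two parallel transcription units, each driven by the human EF-1α core promoter with its intron A and terminated by a rabbit β-globin polyadenylation signal. One unit encodes the red fluorescent protein mKate2, whose 3' UTR contains the target site for human miR-223-5p. That site is not separately annotated, but it presumably lies in the gap between the mKate2 coding region and its poly(A) signal. The other unit encodes the blue fluorescent protein EBFP2 without a miRNA target and serves as an internal reference. When miR-223-5p is active in a transfected cell, the mKate2 transcript is repressed, so the drop in mKate2 relative to EBFP2 fluorescence reports miRNA activity normalised for plasmid dose. Gateway attB4, attB1 and attB2 scars flank the promoters and coding sequences, reflecting modular assembly of the units, although the recorded cloning method is Gibson assembly.

A puromycin N-acetyltransferase gene with its own β-globin poly(A) signal allows puromycin selection in mammalian cells, though no promoter for it is annotated in the feature table. The depositor notes that the repeated poly(A) elements make the plasmid inherently unstable, and that the physical plasmid has short insertions flanking the puromycin coding region that do not affect selection.
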