Features (pLannotate 1.2.2; 28 found; start..end, strand, type, name):
     87..675     -  rep_origin     ori: high-copy-number ColE1/pMB1/pBR322/pUC origin of replication
    846..1706    -  CDS            AmpR: β-lactamase; bla; confers resistance to ampicillin, carbenicillin, and related antibiotics
   1707..1778    -  promoter       AmpR promoter: bla
   1857..2456    +  CDS            PuroR: puromycin N-acetyltransferase; pac from Streptomyces alboniger; confers resistance to puromycin
   2461..2541    +  CDS            HBB (fragment): HBB_PONPY - Experimental evidence at transcript level: Swiss-Prot protein existence level 2. Involved in oxygen transport from the lung to the various peripheral tissues. From Pongo pygmaeus (Bornean orangutan).
   2612..2667    +  polyA_signal   β-globin poly(A) signal: rabbit β-globin polyadenylation signal (Gil and Proudfoot, 1987)
   3646..3666    +  protein_bind   attB4: mutant version of attB; core recombination site for the Gateway® BP reaction BP Clonase™
   3734..3945    +  promoter       EF-1α core promoter: core promoter for human elongation factor EF-1α
   3946..4884    +  intron         EF-1α intron A: intron upstream of the start codon of human EF-1α
   4911..4931    +  protein_bind   attB1: mutant version of attB; core recombination site for the Gateway® BP reaction BP Clonase™
   4951..5646    +  CDS            mKate2: mKate2 is a basic (constitutively fluorescent) red fluorescent protein published in 2009, derived from Entacmaea quadricolor. It is reported to be a rapidly-maturing monomer with moderate acid sensitivity.
   5666..5690    -  protein_bind   attB2: mutant version of attB; recombination site for the Gateway® BP reaction BP Clonase™
   5834..5908    +  CDS            HBB (fragment): HBB_PONPY - Experimental evidence at transcript level: Swiss-Prot protein existence level 2. Involved in oxygen transport from the lung to the various peripheral tissues. From Pongo pygmaeus (Bornean orangutan).
   5979..6034    +  polyA_signal   β-globin poly(A) signal: rabbit β-globin polyadenylation signal (Gil and Proudfoot, 1987)
   6418..6443    +  misc_feature   SA: splice acceptor site
   7115..7135    +  protein_bind   attB4: mutant version of attB; core recombination site for the Gateway® BP reaction BP Clonase™
   7203..7414    +  promoter       EF-1α core promoter: core promoter for human elongation factor EF-1α
   7415..8353    +  intron         EF-1α intron A: intron upstream of the start codon of human EF-1α
   8380..8400    +  protein_bind   attB1: mutant version of attB; core recombination site for the Gateway® BP reaction BP Clonase™
   8411..9127    +  CDS            EBFP2: EBFP2 is a basic (constitutively fluorescent) blue fluorescent protein published in 2007, derived from Aequorea victoria. It is reported to be a rapidly-maturing monomer with moderate acid sensitivity.
   9135..9159    -  protein_bind   attB2: mutant version of attB; recombination site for the Gateway® BP reaction BP Clonase™
   9163..9243    +  CDS            HBB (fragment): HBB_PONPY - Experimental evidence at transcript level: Swiss-Prot protein existence level 2. Involved in oxygen transport from the lung to the various peripheral tissues. From Pongo pygmaeus (Bornean orangutan).
   9314..9369    +  polyA_signal   β-globin poly(A) signal: rabbit β-globin polyadenylation signal (Gil and Proudfoot, 1987)
   9752..9774    -  protein_bind   lac operator (fragment): The lac repressor binds to the lac operator to inhibit transcription in E. coli. This inhibition can be relieved by adding lactose or isopropyl-β-D-thiogalactopyranoside (IPTG). lac repressor encoded by lacI
   9778..9808    -  promoter       lac promoter: promoter for the E. coli lac operon
   9823..9844    -  protein_bind   CAP binding site: CAP binding activates transcription in the presence of cAMP. E. coli catabolite activator protein
   9857..9896    -  CDS            lacI (fragment): lac repressor; lacI; The lac repressor binds to the lac operator to inhibit transcription in E. coli. This inhibition can be relieved by adding lactose or isopropyl-β-D-thiogalactopyranoside (IPTG).
  10069..10878   +  CDS            KanR: aminoglycoside phosphotransferase; aph(3')-Ia; confers resistance to kanamycin in bacteria or G418 (Geneticin®) in eukaryotes
>Addgene plasmid #103370 | LSB-hsa-miR-223-5p | depositor full sequence | sequence record 195789 | Full Sequence
AATTGAGGGGATAACGCAGGAAAGAACATGTGAGCAAAAGGCCAGCAAAAGGCCAGGAACCGTAAAAAGG
CCGCGTTGCTGGCGTTTTTCCATAGGCTCCGCCCCCCTGACGAGCATCACAAAAATCGACGCTCAAGTCA
GAGGTGGCGAAACCCGACAGGACTATAAAGATACCAGGCGTTTCCCCCTGGAAGCTCCCTCGTGCGCTCT
CCTGTTCCGACCCTGCCGCTTACCGGATACCTGTCCGCCTTTCTCCCTTCGGGAAGCGTGGCGCTTTCTC
ATAGCTCACGCTGTAGGTATCTCAGTTCGGTGTAGGTCGTTCGCTCCAAGCTGGGCTGTGTGCACGAACC
CCCCGTTCAGCCCGACCGCTGCGCCTTATCCGGTAACTATCGTCTTGAGTCCAACCCGGTAAGACACGAC
TTATCGCCACTGGCAGCAGCCACTGGTAACAGGATTAGCAGAGCGAGGTATGTAGGCGGTGCTACAGAGT
TCTTGAAGTGGTGGCCTAACTACGGCTACACTAGAAGAACAGTATTTGGTATCTGCGCTCTGCTGAAGCC
AGTTACCTTCGGAAAAAGAGTTGGTAGCTCTTGATCCGGCAAACAAACCACCGCTGGTAGCGGTGGTTTT
TTTGTTTGCAAGCAGCAGATTACGCGCAGAAAAAAAGGATCTCAAGAAGATCCTTTGATCTTTTCTACGG
GGTCTGACGCTCAGTGGAACGAAAACTCACGTTAAGGGATTTTGGTCATGAGATTATCAAAAAGGATCTT
CACCTAGATCCTTTTAAATTAAAAATGAAGTTTTAAATCAATCTAAAGTATATATGAGTAAACTTGGTCT
GACAGTTACCAATGCTTAATCAGTGAGGCACCTATCTCAGCGATCTGTCTATTTCGTTCATCCATAGTTG
CCTGACTCCCCGTCGTGTAGATAACTACGATACGGGAGGGCTTACCATCTGGCCCCAGTGCTGCAATGAT
ACCGCGAGAACCACGCTCACCGGCTCCAGATTTATCAGCAATAAACCAGCCAGCCGGAAGGGCCGAGCGC
AGAAGTGGTCCTGCAACTTTATCCGCCTCCATCCAGTCTATTAATTGTTGCCGGGAAGCTAGAGTAAGTA
GTTCGCCAGTTAATAGTTTGCGCAACGTTGTTGCCATTGCTACAGGCATCGTGGTGTCACGCTCGTCGTT
TGGTATGGCTTCATTCAGCTCCGGTTCCCAACGATCAAGGCGAGTTACATGATCCCCCATGTTGTGCAAA
AAAGCGGTTAGCTCCTTCGGTCCTCCGATCGTTGTCAGAAGTAAGTTGGCCGCAGTGTTATCACTCATGG
TTATGGCAGCACTGCATAATTCTCTTACTGTCATGCCATCCGTAAGATGCTTTTCTGTGACTGGTGAGTA
CTCAACCAAGTCATTCTGAGAATAGTGTATGCGGCGACCGAGTTGCTCTTGCCCGGCGTCAATACGGGAT
AATACCGCGCCACATAGCAGAACTTTAAAAGTGCTCATCATTGGAAAACGTTCTTCGGGGCGAAAACTCT
CAAGGATCTTACCGCTGTTGAGATCCAGTTCGATGTAACCCACTCGTGCACCCAACTGATCTTCAGCATC
TTTTACTTTCACCAGCGTTTCTGGGTGAGCAAAAACAGGAAGGCAAAATGCCGCAAAAAAGGGAATAAGG
GCGACACGGAAATGTTGAATACTCATACTCTTCCTTTTTCAATATTATTGAAGCATTTATCAGGGTTATT
GTCTCATGAGCGGATACATATTTGAATGTAGCTCCGAATTTCTCGAGGGCTTGTCGACGACGGCGGTCTC
CGTCGTCAGGATCATGAATTCGACCCGCCTGCCACCATGACCGAGTACAAGCCCACGGTGCGCCTCGCCA
CCCGCGACGACGTCCCCCGGGCCGTACGCACCCTCGCCGCCGCGTTCGCCGACTACCCCGCCACGCGCCA
CACCGTCGACCCGGACCGCCACATCGAGCGGGTCACCGAGCTGCAAGAACTCTTCCTCACGCGCGTCGGG
CTCGACATCGGCAAGGTGTGGGTCGCGGACGACGGCGCCGCGGTGGCGGTCTGGACCACGCCGGAGAGCG
TCGAAGCGGGGGCGGTGTTCGCCGAGATCGGCCCGCGCATGGCCGAGTTGAGCGGTTCCCGGCTGGCCGC
GCAGCAACAGATGGAAGGCCTCCTGGCGCCGCACCGGCCCAAGGAGCCCGCGTGGTTCCTGGCCACCGTC
GGCGTCTCGCCCGACCACCAGGGCAAGGGTCTGGGCAGCGCCGTCGTGCTCCCCGGAGTGGAGGCGGCCG
AGCGCGCCGGGGTGCCCGCCTTCCTGGAGACATCCGCGCCCCGCAACCTCCCCTTCTACGAGCGGCTCGG
CTTCACCGTCACCGCCGACGTCGAGGTGCCCGAAGGACCGCGCACCTGGTGCATGACCCGCAAGCCCGGT
GCCTGATACGCGTGAATTCACTCCTCAGGTGCAGGCTGCCTATCAGAAGGTGGTGGCTGGTGTGGCCAAT
GCCCTGGCTCACAAATACCACTGAGATCTTTTTCCCTCTGCCAAAAATTATGGGGACATCATGAAGCCCC
TTGAGCATCTGACTTCTGGCTAATAAAGGAAATTTATTTTCATTGCAATAGTGTGTTGGAATTTTTTGTG
TCTCTCACTCGGAAGGACATATGGGAGGGCAAATCATTTAAAACATCAGAATGAGTATTTGGTTTAGAGT
TTGGCAACATATGCCCATATGCTGGCTGCCATGAACAAAGGTTGGCTATAAAGAGGTCATCAGTATATGA
AACAGCCCCCTGCTGTCCATTCCTTATTCCATAGAAAAGCCTTGACTTGAGGTTAGATTTTTTTTATATT
TTGTTTTGTGTTATTTTTTTCTTTAACATCCCTAAAATTTTCCTTACATGTTTTACTAGCCAGATTTTTC
CTCCTCTCCTGACTACTCCCAGTCATAGCTGTCCCTCTTCTCTTATGGAGATCCCTCGACCTGCAGCCCA
AGCTTGAATTCTCTAGAATTACCCTGTTATCCCTATGCTTGGTTTACCGAGCTCTTATTGGTTTTCAAAC
TTCATTGACTGTGCCCAACGCGCCTGGGAGCTCACGGGGACAGCCCCCCCCCAAAGCCCCCAGGGATGTA
ATTACGTCCCTCCCCCGCTAGGGGGCAGCAGCGAGCCGCCCGGGGCTCCGCTCCGGTCCGGCGCTCCCCC
CGCATCCCCGAGCCGGCAGCGTGCGGGGACAGCCCGGGCACGGGGAAGGTGGCACGGGATCGCTTTCCTC
TGAACGCTTCTCGCTGCTCTTTGAGCCTGCAGACACCTGGGGGGATACGGGGAAAAAGCTAGGCTGAAAG
ACCGGTTCTTAGAATGACACGCGCCTGGGAGCTCACGGGGACAGCCCCCCCCCAAAGCCCCCAGGGATGT
AATTACGTCCCTCCCCCGCTAGGGGGCAGCAGCGAGCCGCCCGGGGCTCCGCTCCGGTCCGGCGCTCCCC
CCGCATCCCCGAGCCGGCAGCGTGCGGGGACAGCCCGGGCACGGGGAAGGTGGCACGGGATCGCTTTCCT
CTGAACGCTTCTCGCTGCTCTTTGAGCCTGCAGACACCTGGGGGGATACGGGGAAAAAGCTAACTTCTGA
GACGACAACTTTGTATAGAAAAGTTGGCTCCGAATTCGCCCTTGACAGCAGAGATCCAGTTTGGTTAATT
AATTGGCTCCGGTGCCCGTCAGTGGGCAGAGCGCACATCGCCCACAGTCCCCGAGAAGTTGTGGGGAGGG
GTCGGCAATTGAACCGGTGCCTAGAGAAGGTGGCGCGGGGTAAACTGGGAAAGTGATGTCGTGTACTGGC
TCCGCCTTTTTCCCGAGGGTGGGGGAGAACCGTATATAAGTGCAGTAGTCGCCGTGAACGTTCTTTTTCG
CAACGGGTTTGCCGCCAGAACACAGGTAAGTGCCGTGTGTGGTTCCCGCGGGCCTGGCCTCTTTACGGGT
TATGGCCCTTGCGTGCCTTGAATTACTTCCACCTGGCTGCAGTACGTGATTCTTGATCCCGAGCTTCGGG
TTGGAAGTGGGTGGGAGAGTTCGAGGCCTTGCGCTTAAGGAGCCCCTTCGCCTCGTGCTTGAGTTGAGGC
CTGGCCTGGGCGCTGGGGCCGCCGCGTGCGAATCTGGTGGCACCTTCGCGCCTGTCTCGCTGCTTTCGAT
AAGTCTCTAGCCATTTAAAATTTTTGATGACCTGCTGCGACGCTTTTTTTCTGGCAAGATAGTCTTGTAA
ATGCGGGCCAAGATCTGCACACTGGTATTTCGGTTTTTGGGGCCGCGGGCGGCGACGGGGCCCGTGCGTC
CCAGCGCACATGTTCGGCGAGGCGGGGCCTGCGAGCGCGGCCACCGAGAATCGGACGGGGGTAGTCTCAA
GCTGGCCGGCCTGCTCTGGTGCCTGGCCTCGCGCCGCCGTGTATCGCCCCGCCCTGGGCGGCAAGGCTGG
CCCGGTCGGCACCAGTTGCGTGAGCGGAAAGATGGCCGCTTCCCGGCCCTGCTGCAGGGAGCTCAAAATG
GAGGACGCGGCGCTCGGGAGAGCGGGCGGGTGAGTCACCCACACAAAGGAAAAGGGCCTTTCCGTCCTCA
GCCGTCGCTTCATGTGACTCCACGGAGTACCGGGCGCCGTCCAGGCACCTCGATTAGTTCTCGAGCTTTT
GGAGTACGTCGTCTTTAGGTTGGGGGGAGGGGTTTTATGCGATGGAGTTTCCCCACACTGAGTGGGTGGA
GACTGAAGTTAGGCCAGCTTGGCACTTGATGTAATTCTCCTTGGAATTTGCCCTTTTTGAGTTTGGATCT
TGGTTCATTCTCAAGCCTCAGACAGTGGTTCAAAGTTTTTTTCTTCCATTTCAGGTGTCGTGAGAAGGGC
GAATTCGACCCAAGTTTGTACAAAAAAGCAGGCTGGATCCAGGTGCCACCATGGTGAGCGAGCTGATTAA
GGAGAACATGCACATGAAGCTGTACATGGAGGGCACCGTGAACAACCACCACTTCAAGTGCACATCCGAG
GGCGAAGGCAAGCCCTACGAGGGCACCCAGACCATGAGAATCAAGGCGGTCGAGGGCGGCCCTCTCCCCT
TCGCCTTCGACATCCTGGCTACCAGCTTCATGTACGGCAGCAAAACCTTCATCAACCACACCCAGGGCAT
CCCCGACTTCTTTAAGCAGTCCTTCCCCGAGGGCTTCACATGGGAGAGAGTCACCACATACGAAGATGGG
GGCGTGCTGACCGCTACCCAGGACACCAGCCTCCAGGACGGCTGCCTCATCTACAACGTCAAGATCAGAG
GGGTGAACTTCCCATCCAACGGCCCTGTGATGCAGAAGAAAACACTCGGCTGGGAGGCCTCCACCGAGAC
ACTGTACCCCGCTGACGGCGGCCTGGAAGGCAGAGCCGACATGGCCCTGAAGCTCGTGGGCGGGGGCCAC
CTGATCTGCAACCTTAAGACCACATACAGATCCAAGAAACCCGCTAAGAACCTCAAGATGCCCGGCGTCT
ACTATGTGGACAGGAGACTGGAAAGAATCAAGGAGGCCGACAAAGAGACATACGTCGAGCAGCACGAGGT
GGCTGTGGCCAGATACTGCGACCTCCCTAGCAAACTGGGGCACAAACTTAATTGAGAATTCTACCACCCA
GCTTTCTTGTACAAAGTGGTACGTCTCAAGACCAGAGGTCTCTGCTTACCGGCTAAACTCAGCTTGTCAA
ATACACGAACTCAGCTTGTCAAATACACGAACTCAGCTTGTCAAATACACGAACTCAGCTTGTCAAATAC
ACGCAACCAGAAGAGACCTGTGCTTCACTCCTCAGGTGCAGGCTGCCTATCAGAAGGTGGTGGCTGGTGT
GGCCAATGCCCTGGCTCACAAATACCACTGAGATCTTTTTCCCTCTGCCAAAAATTATGGGGACATCATG
AAGCCCCTTGAGCATCTGACTTCTGGCTAATAAAGGAAATTTATTTTCATTGCAATAGTGTGTTGGAATT
TTTTGTGTCTCTCACTCGGAAGGACATATGGGAGGGCAAATCATTTAAAACATCAGAATGAGTATTTGGT
TTAGAGTTTGGCAACATATGCCCATATGCTGGCTGCCATGAACAAAGGTTGGCTATAAAGAGGTCATCAG
TATATGAAACAGCCCCCTGCTGTCCATTCCTTATTCCATAGAAAAGCCTTGACTTGAGGTTAGATTTTTT
TTATATTTTGTTTTGTGTTATTTTTTTCTTTAACATCCCTAAAATTTTCCTTACATGTTTTACTAGCCAG
ATTTTTCCTCCTCTCCTGACTACTCCCAGTCATAGCTGTCCCTCTTCTCTTATGGAGATCCCGAGCGGTG
CGTTTTTATGCTTGTAGTATTGTATAATGTTTTTAAGATCCAAGCTTCTGACCTCTTCTCTTCCTCCCAC
AGGGCCTCGAGACAATTGCATCGATGGTACCAGTGAAAGTCTGCAATGAATTCGAGTTGGCGCGCCTGTC
ATTCTAAATCTCTCTTTCAGCCTAAAGCTTTTTCCCCGTATCCCCCCAGGTGTCTGCAGGCTCAAAGAGC
AGCGAGAAGCGTTCAGAGGAAAGCGATCCCGTGCCACCTTCCCCGTGCCCGGGCTGTCCCCGCACGCTGC
CGGCTCGGGGATGCGGGGGGAGCGCCGGACCGGAGCGGAGCCCCGGGCGGCTCGCTGCTGCCCCCTAGCG
GGGGAGGGACGTAATTACATCCCTGGGGGCTTTGGGAGGGGGCTGTCCCCGTGAGCTCCCAGGCGCGCCT
GTCATTCTAAATCTCTCTTTCAGCCTAAAGCTTTTTCCCCGTATCCCCCCAGGTGTCTGCAGGCTCAAAG
AGCAGCGAGAAGCGTTCAGAGGAAAGCGATCCCGTGCCACCTTCCCCGTGCCCGGGCTGTCCCCGCACGC
TGCCGGCTCGGGGATGCGGGGGGAGCGCCGGACCGGAGCGGAGCCCCGGGCGGCTCGCTGCTGCCCCCTA
GCGGGGGAGGGACGTAATTACATCCCTGGGGGCTTTGGGGGGGGGCTGTCCCCGTGAGCTCCCAGGCGCG
CCAACTCGGTACCGTATCGATGTCGACGTTAACGCTAGTGATATCAACTTTGTATAGAAAAGTTGGCTCC
GAATTCGCCCTTGACAGCAGAGATCCAGTTTGGTTAATTAATTGGCTCCGGTGCCCGTCAGTGGGCAGAG
CGCACATCGCCCACAGTCCCCGAGAAGTTGTGGGGAGGGGTCGGCAATTGAACCGGTGCCTAGAGAAGGT
GGCGCGGGGTAAACTGGGAAAGTGATGTCGTGTACTGGCTCCGCCTTTTTCCCGAGGGTGGGGGAGAACC
GTATATAAGTGCAGTAGTCGCCGTGAACGTTCTTTTTCGCAACGGGTTTGCCGCCAGAACACAGGTAAGT
GCCGTGTGTGGTTCCCGCGGGCCTGGCCTCTTTACGGGTTATGGCCCTTGCGTGCCTTGAATTACTTCCA
CCTGGCTGCAGTACGTGATTCTTGATCCCGAGCTTCGGGTTGGAAGTGGGTGGGAGAGTTCGAGGCCTTG
CGCTTAAGGAGCCCCTTCGCCTCGTGCTTGAGTTGAGGCCTGGCCTGGGCGCTGGGGCCGCCGCGTGCGA
ATCTGGTGGCACCTTCGCGCCTGTCTCGCTGCTTTCGATAAGTCTCTAGCCATTTAAAATTTTTGATGAC
CTGCTGCGACGCTTTTTTTCTGGCAAGATAGTCTTGTAAATGCGGGCCAAGATCTGCACACTGGTATTTC
GGTTTTTGGGGCCGCGGGCGGCGACGGGGCCCGTGCGTCCCAGCGCACATGTTCGGCGAGGCGGGGCCTG
CGAGCGCGGCCACCGAGAATCGGACGGGGGTAGTCTCAAGCTGGCCGGCCTGCTCTGGTGCCTGGCCTCG
CGCCGCCGTGTATCGCCCCGCCCTGGGCGGCAAGGCTGGCCCGGTCGGCACCAGTTGCGTGAGCGGAAAG
ATGGCCGCTTCCCGGCCCTGCTGCAGGGAGCTCAAAATGGAGGACGCGGCGCTCGGGAGAGCGGGCGGGT
GAGTCACCCACACAAAGGAAAAGGGCCTTTCCGTCCTCAGCCGTCGCTTCATGTGACTCCACGGAGTACC
GGGCGCCGTCCAGGCACCTCGATTAGTTCTCGAGCTTTTGGAGTACGTCGTCTTTAGGTTGGGGGGAGGG
GTTTTATGCGATGGAGTTTCCCCACACTGAGTGGGTGGAGACTGAAGTTAGGCCAGCTTGGCACTTGATG
TAATTCTCCTTGGAATTTGCCCTTTTTGAGTTTGGATCTTGGTTCATTCTCAAGCCTCAGACAGTGGTTC
AAAGTTTTTTTCTTCCATTTCAGGTGTCGTGAGAAGGGCGAATTCGACCCAAGTTTGTACAAAAAAGCAG
GCTCGCCACCATGGTGAGCAAGGGCGAGGAGCTGTTCACCGGGGTGGTGCCCATCCTGGTCGAGCTGGAC
GGCGACGTAAACGGCCACAAGTTCAGCGTGAGGGGCGAGGGCGAGGGCGATGCCACCAACGGCAAGCTGA
CCCTGAAGTTCATCTGCACCACCGGCAAGCTGCCCGTGCCCTGGCCCACCCTCGTGACCACCCTGAGCCA
CGGCGTGCAGTGCTTCGCCCGCTACCCCGACCACATGAAGCAGCACGACTTCTTCAAGTCCGCCATGCCC
GAAGGCTACGTCCAGGAGCGCACCATCTTCTTCAAGGACGACGGCACCTACAAGACCCGCGCCGAGGTGA
AGTTCGAGGGCGACACCCTAGTGAACCGCATCGAGCTGAAGGGCGTCGACTTCAAGGAGGACGGCAACAT
CCTGGGGCACAAGCTGGAGTACAACTTCAACAGCCACAACATCTATATCATGGCCGTCAAGCAGAAGAAC
GGCATCAAGGTGAACTTCAAGATCCGCCACAACGTGGAGGACGGCAGCGTGCAGCTCGCCGACCACTACC
AGCAGAACACCCCCATCGGCGACGGCCCCGTGCTGCTGCCCGACAGCCACTACCTGAGCACCCAGTCCGT
GCTGAGCAAAGACCCCAACGAGAAGCGCGATCACATGGTCCTGCTGGAGTTCCGCACCGCCGCCGGGATC
ACTCTCGGCATGGACGAGCTGTACAAGTAATACCACCCAGCTTTCTTGTACAAAGTGGTACGCGTGAATT
CACTCCTCAGGTGCAGGCTGCCTATCAGAAGGTGGTGGCTGGTGTGGCCAATGCCCTGGCTCACAAATAC
CACTGAGATCTTTTTCCCTCTGCCAAAAATTATGGGGACATCATGAAGCCCCTTGAGCATCTGACTTCTG
GCTAATAAAGGAAATTTATTTTCATTGCAATAGTGTGTTGGAATTTTTTGTGTCTCTCACTCGGAAGGAC
ATATGGGAGGGCAAATCATTTAAAACATCAGAATGAGTATTTGGTTTAGAGTTTGGCAACATATGCCCAT
ATGCTGGCTGCCATGAACAAAGGTTGGCTATAAAGAGGTCATCAGTATATGAAACAGCCCCCTGCTGTCC
ATTCCTTATTCCATAGAAAAGCCTTGACTTGAGGTTAGATTTTTTTTATATTTTGTTTTGTGTTATTTTT
TTCTTTAACATCCCTAAAATTTTCCTTACATGTTTTACTAGCCAGATTTTTCCTCCTCTCCTGACTACTC
CCAGTCATAGCTGTCCCTCTTCTCTTATGGAGATCCCTCGACCTGCAGCCCAAGCTTGGCGTAATCATGG
TCATAGCTGTTTCCTGTGTGAAATTGTTATCCGCTCACAATTCCACACAACATACGAGCCGGAAGCATAA
AGTGTAAAGCCTGGGGTGCCTAATGAGTGAGCTAACTCACATTAATTGCGTTGCGCTCACTGCCCGCTTT
CCAGTCGGGAAACCTGTCGTGCCAGCGGATCGACAGTACTAAGCTTGGTCTAATACCCAATCTCTCGTCT
TATCCAGATGTTTTATACGCCTCTGGCCCGTGTCTCAAAATCTCTGATGTTACATTGCACAAGATAAAAT
AATATCATCATGAACAATAAAACTGTCTGCTTACATAAACAGTAATACAAGGGGTGTTATGAGCCATATT
CAACGGGAAACGTCGAGGCCGCGATTAAATTCCAACATGGATGCTGATTTATATGGGTATAAATGGGCTC
GCGATAATGTCGGGCAATCAGGTGCGACAATCTATCGCTTGTATGGGAAGCCCGATGCGCCAGAGTTGTT
TCTGAAACATGGCAAAGGTAGCGTTGCCAATGATGTTACAGATGAGATGGTCAGACTAAACTGGCTGACG
GAATTTATGCCTCTTCCGACCATCAAGCATTTTATCCGTACTCCTGATGATGCATGGTTACTCACCACTG
CGATCCCCGGAAAAACAGCATTCCAGGTATTAGAAGAATATCCTGATTCAGGTGAAAATATTGTTGATGC
GCTGGCAGTGTTCCTGCGCCGGTTGCATTCGATTCCTGTTTGTAATTGTCCTTTTAACAGCGATCGCGTA
TTTCGTCTCGCTCAGGCGCAATCACGAATGAATAACGGTTTGGTTGATGCGAGTGATTTTGATGACGAGC
GTAATGGCTGGCCTGTTGAACAAGTCTGGAAAGAAATGCATAAACTTTTGCCATTCTCACCGGATTCAGT
CGTCACTCATGGTGATTTCTCACTTGATAACCTTATTTTTGACGAGGGGAAATTAATAGGTTGTATTGAT
GTTGGACGAGTCGGAATCGCAGACCGATACCAGGATCTTGCCATCCTATGGAACTGCCTCGGTGAGTTTT
CTCCTTCATTACAGAAACGGCTTTTTCAAAAATATGGTATTGATAATCCTGATATGAATAAATTGCAGTT
TCATTTGATGCTCGATGAGTTTTTCTAATCAGAATTGGTTAATTGGTTGTAACACTGGCAGAGCATTACG
CTGACTTGACGGGACGGCGCAAGCTCATGACCAAAATCCCTTAACGTGAGTTACGCGTCGTTCCACTGAG
CGTCAGAGGTATCACTAGTATTACAGAGGTAAGTTATAACAGTCGCCTAACCC
