>Addgene plasmid #103370 | LSB-hsa-miR-223-5p | depositor partial sequence | sequence record 195790 | hsa-miR-223-5p target
AACTCAGCTTGTCAAATACACG
