>Addgene plasmid #103370 | LSB-hsa-miR-223-5p | addgene partial sequence | sequence record 236976 | mKate2-F 5'-ACCCGCTAAGAACCTCAAGA-3'
GAATCAAGGAGGCCGACAAAGAGACATACGTCGAGCAGCACGAGGTGGCTGTGGCCAGATACTGCGACCT
CCCTAGCAAACTGGGGCACAAACTTAATTGAGAATTCTACCACCCAGCTTTCTTGTACAAAGTGGTACGT
CTCAAGACCAGAGGTCTCTGCTTACCGGCTAAACTCAGCTTGTCAAATACACGAACTCAGCTTGTCAAAT
ACACGAACTCAGCTTGTCAAATACACGAACTCAGCTTGTCAAATACACGCAACCAGAAGAGACCTGTGCT
TCACTCCTCAGGTGCAGGCTGCCTATCAGAAGGTGGTGGCTGGTGTGGCCAATGCCCTGGCTCACAAATA
CCACTGAGATCTTTTTCCCTCTGCCAAAAATTATGGGGACATCATGAAGCCCCTTGAGCATCTGACTTCT
GG
